Addgene plasmid #192511: phU6-CDX4-gRNA
Purpose: Contains gRNA for CDX4
Depositing lab: Mark Denham. Depositing organization: Aarhus University. Publication: Enhanced production of mesencephalic dopaminergic neurons from lineage-restricted human undifferentiated stem cells. Maimaitili M, Chen M, Febbraro F, Ucuncu E, Kelly R, Niclis JC, Christiansen JR, Mermet-Joret N, Niculescu D, Lauritsen J, Iannielli A, Klaestrup IH, Jensen UB, Qvist P, Nabavi S, Broccoli V, Nykjaer A, Romero-Ramos M, Denham M. Nat Commun. 2023 Dec 5;14(1):7871. doi: 10.1038/s41467-023-43471-0. PubMed 38052784.
Backbone
  Vector backbone: phU6-gRNA
  Total vector size (bp): 3518
  Vector type: Mammalian Expression, CRISPR
Growth in bacteria
  Bacterial resistance: Kanamycin, 50 μg/mL
  Growth temperature: 37°C
  Growth strain: DH5alpha
  Copy number: High Copy
Gene/Insert
  Gene/Insert name: CDX4
  gRNA/shRNA sequence: CCTGGGCCTTTCCGAGAGAC
  Species: H. sapiens (human)
  Entrez Gene: CDX4
Terms and licenses: Academic/Nonprofit Terms; Industry Terms: Not Available to Industry
How to cite: phU6-CDX4-gRNA was a gift from Mark Denham (Addgene plasmid # 192511 ; http://n2t.net/addgene:192511 ; RRID:Addgene_192511)
