[The description below was written by a language model from this plasmid's Addgene catalogue record and pLannotate feature annotations shown in this document.]
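Description:
phU6-CDX4-gRNA is a small (about 3.5 kb) mammalian CRISPR guide RNA expression plasmid built on the phU6-gRNA backbone. It is propagated in E. coli from a high-copy ColE1/pUC-type origin and selected with kanamycin. Resistance comes from a Tn5 aminoglycoside phosphotransferase (NeoR/KanR) gene placed behind tandem AmpR (bla) and SV40 early promoters. This arrangement allows expression in bacteria and, in principle, neomycin/G418 resistance in mammalian cells. The backbone also carries an f1 phage origin and remnants of a standard cloning-vector polylinker region: a lacZα fragment, lac promoter, lac operator, CAP binding site, a small lacI fragment, and flanking T7 and T3 promoters. None of these contribute to the guide RNA function.

The functional payload is a human U6 RNA polymerase III promoter followed by a 20-nucleotide spacer targeting human CDX4 and the Streptococcus pyogenes Cas9 gRNA scaffold. Together these produce a complete single guide RNA in transfected mammalian cells. The plasmid encodes no Cas9 or other nuclease, so the Cas9 protein, whether a cutting enzyme or a catalytically inactive effector fusion, must be supplied from a separate construct. The record does not specify which Cas9 variant it was paired with, or whether the guide was intended for gene disruption or for transcriptional modulation. The stated purpose is simply to provide a gRNA for CDX4. The associated publication concerns improved generation of midbrain dopaminergic neurons from lineage-restricted human stem cells, which suggests the guide was used to manipulate CDX4 in human pluripotent stem cells.
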