Features (pLannotate 1.2.2; 14 found; start..end, strand, type, name):
     30..458     -  rep_origin     f1 ori (sequence partly withheld): f1 bacteriophage origin of replication; arrow indicates direction of (+) strand synthesis
    463..618     -  CDS            lacZα (fragment): LacZα fragment of β-galactosidase; lacZ fragment
    626..644     +  promoter       T7 promoter: promoter for bacteriophage T7 RNA polymerase
    696..936     +  promoter       U6 promoter: RNA polymerase III promoter for human U6 snRNA
    966..1041    +  misc_RNA       gRNA scaffold: guide RNA scaffold for the Streptococcus pyogenes CRISPR/Cas9 system
   1097..1115    -  promoter       T3 promoter: promoter for bacteriophage T3 RNA polymerase
   1160..1176    -  protein_bind   lac operator: The lac repressor binds to the lac operator to inhibit transcription in E. coli. This inhibition can be relieved by adding lactose or isopropyl-β-D-thiogalactopyranoside (IPTG). lac repressor encoded by lacI
   1184..1214    -  promoter       lac promoter: promoter for the E. coli lac operon
   1229..1250    -  protein_bind   CAP binding site: CAP binding activates transcription in the presence of cAMP. E. coli catabolite activator protein
   1263..1355    -  CDS            lacI (fragment): lac repressor; lacI; The lac repressor binds to the lac operator to inhibit transcription in E. coli. This inhibition can be relieved by adding lactose or isopropyl-β-D-thiogalactopyranoside (IPTG).
   1538..2126    -  rep_origin     ori: high-copy-number ColE1/pMB1/pBR322/pUC origin of replication
   2203..2997    -  CDS            NeoR/KanR: aminoglycoside phosphotransferase from Tn5; aph(3')-II (or nptII); confers resistance to neomycin, kanamycin, and G418 (Geneticin®)
   3032..3389    -  promoter       SV40 promoter: SV40 enhancer and early promoter
   3391..3495    -  promoter       AmpR promoter: bla
>Addgene plasmid #192511 | phU6-CDX4-gRNA | addgene full sequence | sequence record 396629 | Addgene NGS Result
CTAAATTGTAAGCGTTAATATTTTGTTAAAATTCGCGTTAAATTTTTGTTAAATCAGCTCATTTTTTAAC
CAATAGGCCGAAATCGGCAAAATCCCTTATAAATCAAAAGAATAGACCGAGATAGGGT
[37 nt withheld, positions 129-165]
AAAGAACGTGGACTCCAACGTCAAAGG
[49 nt withheld, positions 193-241]
T
[91 nt withheld, positions 243-333]
G
[124 nt withheld, positions 335-458]
CCCATTCGCCATTCAGGCTGCGCAACTGTTGGGAAGGGCGATCGGTGCGGGCCTCTTCGCTATTACGCCA
GCTGGCGAAAGGGGGATGTGCTGCAAGGCGATTAAGTTGGGTAACGCCAGGGTTTTCCCAGTCACGACGT
TGTAAAACGACGGCCAGTGAGCGCGCGTAATACGACTCACTATAGGGCGAATTGGGTACCCGTCTCACAG
GCGGATCGATCCAAGGTCGGGCAGGAAGAGGGCCTATTTCCCATGATTCCTTCATATTTGCATATACGAT
ACAAGGCTGTTAGAGAGATAATTGGAATTAATTTGACTGTAAACACAAAGATATTAGTACAAAATACGTG
ACGTAGAAAGTAATAATTTCTTGGGTAGTTTGCAGTTTTAAAATTATGTTTTAAAATGGACTATCATATG
CTTACCGTAACTTGAAAGTATTTCGATTTCTTGGCTTTATATATCTTGTGGAAAGGACGAAACACCGCCT
GGGCCTTTCCGAGAGACGTTTTAGAGCTAGAAATAGCAAGTTAAAATAAGGCTAGTCCGTTATCAACTTG
AAAAAGTGGCACCGAGTCGGTGCTTTTTTTCTCCGCTGAGCGTACTGAGACGCCGCGGTGGAGCTCCAGC
TTTTGTTCCCTTTAGTGAGGGTTAATTGCGCGCTTGGCGTAATCATGGTCATAGCTGTTTCCTGTGTGAA
ATTGTTATCCGCTCACAATTCCACACAACATACGAGCCGGAAGCATAAAGTGTAAAGCCTGGGGTGCCTA
ATGAGTGAGCTAACTCACATTAATTGCGTTGCGCTCACTGCCCGCTTTCCAGTCGGGAAACCTGTCGTGC
CAGCTGCATTAATGAATCGGCCAACGCGCGGGGAGAGGCGGTTTGCGTATTGGGCGCTCTTCCGCTTCCT
CGCTCACTGACTCGCTGCGCTCGGTCGTTCGGCTGCGGCGAGCGGTATCAGCTCACTCAAAGGCGGTAAT
ACGGTTATCCACAGAATCAGGGGATAACGCAGGAAAGAACATGTGAGCAAAAGGCCAGCAAAAGGCCAGG
AACCGTAAAAAGGCCGCGTTGCTGGCGTTTTTCCATAGGCTCCGCCCCCCTGACGAGCATCACAAAAATC
GACGCTCAAGTCAGAGGTGGCGAAACCCGACAGGACTATAAAGATACCAGGCGTTTCCCCCTGGAAGCTC
CCTCGTGCGCTCTCCTGTTCCGACCCTGCCGCTTACCGGATACCTGTCCGCCTTTCTCCCTTCGGGAAGC
GTGGCGCTTTCTCATAGCTCACGCTGTAGGTATCTCAGTTCGGTGTAGGTCGTTCGCTCCAAGCTGGGCT
GTGTGCACGAACCCCCCGTTCAGCCCGACCGCTGCGCCTTATCCGGTAACTATCGTCTTGAGTCCAACCC
GGTAAGACACGACTTATCGCCACTGGCAGCAGCCACTGGTAACAGGATTAGCAGAGCGAGGTATGTAGGC
GGTGCTACAGAGTTCTTGAAGTGGTGGCCTAACTACGGCTACACTAGAAGAACAGTATTTGGTATCTGCG
CTCTGCTGAAGCCAGTTACCTTCGGAAAAAGAGTTGGTAGCTCTTGATCCGGCAAACAAACCACCGCTGG
TAGCGGTGGTTTTTTTGTTTGCAAGCAGCAGATTACGCGCAGAAAAAAAGGATCTCAAGAAGATCCTTTG
ATCTTTTCTACGGGGTCTGACGCTCAGTGGAACGAAAACTCACGTTAAGGGATTTTGGTCATGATCAGAA
GAACTCGTCAAGAAGGCGATAGAAGGCGATGCGCTGCGAATCGGGAGCGGCGATACCGTAAAGCACGAGG
AAGCGGTCAGCCCATTCGCCGCCAAGCTCTTCAGCAATATCACGGGTAGCCAACGCTATGTCCTGATAGC
GGTCCGCCACACCCAGCCGGCCACAGTCGATGAATCCAGAAAAGCGGCCATTTTCCACCATGATATTCGG
CAAGCAGGCATCGCCATGGGTCACGACGAGATCCTCGCCGTCGGGCATGCTCGCCTTGAGCCTGGCGAAC
AGTTCGGCTGGCGCGAGCCCCTGATGCTCTTCGTCCAGATCATCCTGATCGACAAGACCGGCTTCCATCC
GAGTACGTGCTCGCTCGATGCGATGTTTCGCTTGGTGGTCGAATGGGCAGGTAGCCGGATCAAGCGTATG
CAGCCGCCGCATTGCATCAGCCATGATGGATACTTTCTCGGCAGGAGCAAGGTGAGATGACAGGAGATCC
TGCCCCGGCACTTCGCCCAATAGCAGCCAGTCCCTTCCCGCTTCAGTGACAACGTCGAGCACAGCTGCGC
AAGGAACGCCCGTCGTGGCCAGCCACGATAGCCGCGCTGCCTCGTCTTGCAGTTCATTCAGGGCACCGGA
CAGGTCGGTCTTGACAAAAAGAACCGGGCGCCCCTGCGCTGACAGCCGGAACACGGCGGCATCAGAGCAG
CCGATTGTCTGTTGTGCCCAGTCATAGCCGAATAGCCTCTCCACCCAAGCGGCCGGAGAACCTGCGTGCA
ATCCATCTTGTTCAATCATGCGAAACGATCCTCATCCTGTCTCTTGATCGATCTTTGCAAAAGCCTAGGC
CTCCAAAAAAGCCTCCTCACTACTTCTGGAATAGCTCAGAGGCCGAGGCGGCCTCGGCCTCTGCATAAAT
AAAAAAAATTAGTCAGCCATGGGGCGGAGAATGGGCGGAACTGGGCGGAGTTAGGGGCGGGATGGGCGGA
GTTAGGGGCGGGACTATGGTTGCTGACTAATTGAGATGCATGCTTTGCATACTTCTGCCTGCTGGGGAGC
CTGGGGACTTTCCACACCTGGTTGCTGACTAATTGAGATGCATGCTTTGCATACTTCTGCCTGCTGGGGA
GCCTGGGGACTTTCCACACCCTAACTGACACACATTCCACAGCTGGTTCTTTCCGCCTCAGGACTCTTCC
TTTTTCAATATTATTGAAGCATTTATCAGGGTTATTGTCTCATGAGCGGATACATATTTGAATGTATTTA
GAAAAATAAACAAATAGGGGTTCCGCGCACATTTCCCCGAAAAGTGCCAC
